>Addgene plasmid #46444 | pGEX Grb7-SH2 | depositor full sequence | sequence record 65609 | Full Sequence
ACGTTATCGACTGCACGGTGCACCAATGCTTCTGGCGTCAGGCAGCCATCGGAAGCTGTGGTATGGCTGT
GCAGGTCGTAAATCACTGCATAATTCGTGTCGCTCAAGGCGCACTCCCGTTCTGGATAATGTTTTTTGCG
CCGACATCATAACGGTTCTGGCAAATATTCTGAAATGAGCTGTTGACAATTAATCATCGGCTCGTATAAT
GTGTGGAATTGTGAGCGGATAACAATTTCACACAGGAAACAGTATTCATGTCCCCTATACTAGGTTATTG
GAAAATTAAGGGCCTTGTGCAACCCACTCGACTTCTTTTGGAATATCTTGAAGAAAAATATGAAGAGCAT
TTGTATGAGCGCGATGAAGGTGATAAATGGCGAAACAAAAAGTTTGAATTGGGTTTGGAGTTTCCCAATC
TTCCTTATTATATTGATGGTGATGTTAAATTAACACAGTCTATGGCCATCATACGTTATATAGCTGACAA
GCACAACATGTTGGGTGGTTGTCCAAAAGAGCGTGCAGAGATTTCAATGCTTGAAGGAGCGGTTTTGGAT
ATTAGATACGGTGTTTCGAGAATTGCATATAGTAAAGACTTTGAAACTCTCAAAGTTGATTTTCTTAGCA
AGCTACCTGAAATGCTGAAAATGTTCGAAGATCGTTTATGTCATAAAACATATTTAAATGGTGATCATGT
AACCCATCCTGACTTCATGTTGTATGACGCTCTTGATGTTGTTTTATACATGGACCCAATGTGCCTGGAT
GCGTTCCCAAAATTAGTTTGTTTTAAAAAACGTATTGAAGCTATCCCACAAATTGATAAGTACTTGAAAT
CCAGCAAGTATATAGCATGGCCTTTGCAGGGCTGGCAAGCCACGTTTGGTGGTGGCGACCATCCTCCAAA
ATCGGATCTGGAAGTTCTGTTCCAGGGGCCCCTGGGATCCGGGCGCGCCATGTCCGGCACGAGCCTCAGT
GCAGCCATCCACCGCACCCAACTCTGGTTCCACGGGCGCATTTCCCGTGAGGAGAGCCAGCGGCTTATTG
GACAGCAGGGCTTGGTAGACGGCCTGTTCCTGGTCCGGGAGAGTCAGCGGAACCCCCAGGGCTTTGTCCT
CTCTTTGTGCCACCTGCAGAAAGTGAAGCATTATCTCATCCTGCCGAGCGAGGAGGAGGGCCGCCTGTAC
TTCAGCATGGATGATGGCCAGACCCGCTTCACTGACCTGCTGCAGCTCGTGGAGTTCCACCAGCTGAACC
GCGGCATCCTGCCGTGCTTGCTGCGCCATTGCTGCACGCGGGTGGCCCTCTTAATTAACGAATTCCCGGG
TCGACTCGAGCGGCCGCATCGTGACTGACTGACGATCTGCCTCGCGCGTTTCGGTGATGACGGTGAAAAC
CTCTGACACATGCAGCTCCCGGAGACGGTCACAGCTTGTCTGTAAGCGGATGCCGGGAGCAGACAAGCCC
GTCAGGGCGCGTCAGCGGGTGTTGGCGGGTGTCGGGGCGCAGCCATGACCCAGTCACGTAGCGATAGCGG
AGTGTATAATTCTTGAAGACGAAAGGGCCTCGTGATACGCCTATTTTTATAGGTTAATGTCATGATAATA
ATGGTTTCTTAGACGTCAGGTGGCACTTTTCGGGGAAATGTGCGCGGAACCCCTATTTGTTTATTTTTCT
AAATACATTCAAATATGTATCCGCTCATGAGACAATAACCCTGATAAATGCTTCAATAATATTGAAAAAG
GAAGAGTATGAGTATTCAACATTTCCGTGTCGCCCTTATTCCCTTTTTTGCGGCATTTTGCCTTCCTGTT
TTTGCTCACCCAGAAACGCTGGTGAAAGTAAAAGATGCTGAAGATCAGTTGGGTGCACGAGTGGGTTACA
TCGAACTGGATCTCAACAGCGGTAAGATCCTTGAGAGTTTTCGCCCCGAAGAACGTTTTCCAATGATGAG
CACTTTTAAAGTTCTGCTATGTGGCGCGGTATTATCCCGTGTTGACGCCGGGCAAGAGCAACTCGGTCGC
CGCATACACTATTCTCAGAATGACTTGGTTGAGTACTCACCAGTCACAGAAAAGCATCTTACGGATGGCA
TGACAGTAAGAGAATTATGCAGTGCTGCCATAACCATGAGTGATAACACTGCGGCCAACTTACTTCTGAC
AACGATCGGAGGACCGAAGGAGCTAACCGCTTTTTTGCACAACATGGGGGATCATGTAACTCGCCTTGAT
CGTTGGGAACCGGAGCTGAATGAAGCCATACCAAACGACGAGCGTGACACCACGATGCCTGCAGCAATGG
CAACAACGTTGCGCAAACTATTAACTGGCGAACTACTTACTCTAGCTTCCCGGCAACAATTAATAGACTG
GATGGAGGCGGATAAAGTTGCAGGACCACTTCTGCGCTCGGCCCTTCCGGCTGGCTGGTTTATTGCTGAT
AAATCTGGAGCCGGTGAGCGTGGGTCTCGCGGTATCATTGCAGCACTGGGGCCAGATGGTAAGCCCTCCC
GTATCGTAGTTATCTACACGACGGGGAGTCAGGCAACTATGGATGAACGAAATAGACAGATCGCTGAGAT
AGGTGCCTCACTGATTAAGCATTGGTAACTGTCAGACCAAGTTTACTCATATATACTTTAGATTGATTTA
AAACTTCATTTTTAATTTAAAAGGATCTAGGTGAAGATCCTTTTTGATAATCTCATGACCAAAATCCCTT
AACGTGAGTTTTCGTTCCACTGAGCGTCAGACCCCGTAGAAAAGATCAAAGGATCTTCTTGAGATCCTTT
TTTTCTGCGCGTAATCTGCTGCTTGCAAACAAAAAAACCACCGCTACCAGCGGTGGTTTGTTTGCCGGAT
CAAGAGCTACCAACTCTTTTTCCGAAGGTAACTGGCTTCAGCAGAGCGCAGATACCAAATACTGTCCTTC
TAGTGTAGCCGTAGTTAGGCCACCACTTCAAGAACTCTGTAGCACCGCCTACATACCTCGCTCTGCTAAT
CCTGTTACCAGTGGCTGCTGCCAGTGGCGATAAGTCGTGTCTTACCGGGTTGGACTCAAGACGATAGTTA
CCGGATAAGGCGCAGCGGTCGGGCTGAACGGGGGGTTCGTGCACACAGCCCAGCTTGGAGCGAACGACCT
ACACCGAACTGAGATACCTACAGCGTGAGCTATGAGAAAGCGCCACGCTTCCCGAAGGGAGAAAGGCGGA
CAGGTATCCGGTAAGCGGCAGGGTCGGAACAGGAGAGCGCACGAGGGAGCTTCCAGGGGGAAACGCCTGG
TATCTTTATAGTCCTGTCGGGTTTCGCCACCTCTGACTTGAGCGTCGATTTTTGTGATGCTCGTCAGGGG
GGCGGAGCCTATGGAAAAACGCCAGCAACGCGGCCTTTTTACGGTTCCTGGCCTTTTGCTGGCCTTTTGC
TCACATGTTCTTTCCTGCGTTATCCCCTGATTCTGTGGATAACCGTATTACCGCCTTTGAGTGAGCTGAT
ACCGCTCGCCGCAGCCGAACGACCGAGCGCAGCGAGTCAGTGAGCGAGGAAGCGGAAGAGCGCCTGATGC
GGTATTTTCTCCTTACGCATCTGTGCGGTATTTCACACCGCATAAATTCCGACACCATCGAATGGTGCAA
AACCTTTCGCGGTATGGCATGATAGCGCCCGGAAGAGAGTCAATTCAGGGTGGTGAATGTGAAACCAGTA
ACGTTATACGATGTCGCAGAGTATGCCGGTGTCTCTTATCAGACCGTTTCCCGCGTGGTGAACCAGGCCA
GCCACGTTTCTGCGAAAACGCGGGAAAAAGTGGAAGCGGCGATGGCGGAGCTGAATTACATTCCCAACCG
CGTGGCACAACAACTGGCGGGCAAACAGTCGTTGCTGATTGGCGTTGCCACCTCCAGTCTGGCCCTGCAC
GCGCCGTCGCAAATTGTCGCGGCGATTAAATCTCGCGCCGATCAACTGGGTGCCAGCGTGGTGGTGTCGA
TGGTAGAACGAAGCGGCGTCGAAGCCTGTAAAGCGGCGGTGCACAATCTTCTCGCGCAACGCGTCAGTGG
GCTGATCATTAACTATCCGCTGGATGACCAGGATGCCATTGCTGTGGAAGCTGCCTGCACTAATGTTCCG
GCGTTATTTCTTGATGTCTCTGACCAGACACCCATCAACAGTATTATTTTCTCCCATGAAGACGGTACGC
GACTGGGCGTGGAGCATCTGGTCGCATTGGGTCACCAGCAAATCGCGCTGTTAGCGGGCCCATTAAGTTC
TGTCTCGGCGCGTCTGCGTCTGGCTGGCTGGCATAAATATCTCACTCGCAATCAAATTCAGCCGATAGCG
GAACGGGAAGGCGACTGGAGTGCCATGTCCGGTTTTCAACAAACCATGCAAATGCTGAATGAGGGCATCG
TTCCCACTGCGATGCTGGTTGCCAACGATCAGATGGCGCTGGGCGCAATGCGCGCCATTACCGAGTCCGG
GCTGCGCGTTGGTGCGGATATCTCGGTAGTGGGATACGACGATACCGAAGACAGCTCATGTTATATCCCG
CCGTCAACCACCATCAAACAGGATTTTCGCCTGCTGGGGCAAACCAGCGTGGACCGCTTGCTGCAACTCT
CTCAGGGCCAGGCGGTGAAGGGCAATCAGCTGTTGCCCGTCTCACTGGTGAAAAGAAAAACCACCCTGGC
GCCCAATACGCAAACCGCCTCTCCCCGCGCGTTGGCCGATTCATTAATGCAGCTGGCACGACAGGTTTCC
CGACTGGAAAGCGGGCAGTGAGCGCAACGCAATTAATGTGAGTTAGCTCACTCATTAGGCACCCCAGGCT
TTACACTTTATGCTTCCGGCTCGTATGTTGTGTGGAATTGTGAGCGGATAACAATTTCACACAGGAAACA
GCTATGACCATGATTACGGATTCACTGGCCGTCGTTTTACAACGTCGTGACTGGGAAAACCCTGGCGTTA
CCCAACTTAATCGCCTTGCAGCACATCCCCCTTTCGCCAGCTGGCGTAATAGCGAAGAGGCCCGCACCGA
TCGCCCTTCCCAACAGTTGCGCAGCCTGAATGGCGAATGGCGCTTTGCCTGGTTTCCGGCACCAGAAGCG
GTGCCGGAAAGCTGGCTGGAGTGCGATCTTCCTGAGGCCGATACTGTCGTCGTCCCCTCAAACTGGCAGA
TGCACGGTTACGATGCGCCCATCTACACCAACGTAACCTATCCCATTACGGTCAATCCGCCGTTTGTTCC
CACGGAGAATCCGACGGGTTGTTACTCGCTCACATTTAATGTTGATGAAAGCTGGCTACAGGAAGGCCAG
ACGCGAATTATTTTTGATGGCGTTGGAATT
Features (pLannotate 1.2.2; 17 found; start..end, strand, type, name):
      6..107     -  CDS            yciV (fragment): RNAAM_ECOLI - Also known as trpH From Escherichia coli (strain K12).
    183..211     +  promoter       tac promoter: strong E. coli promoter; hybrid between the trp and lac UV5 promoters
    219..235     +  protein_bind   lac operator: The lac repressor binds to the lac operator to inhibit transcription in E. coli. This inhibition can be relieved by adding lactose or isopropyl-β-D-thiogalactopyranoside (IPTG). lac repressor encoded by lacI
    258..911     +  CDS            GST26_SCHJA: Experimental evidence at protein level: Swiss-Prot protein existence level 1. GST isoenzymes appear to play a central role in the parasite detoxification system. Other functions are also suspected including a role in increasing the solubility of haematin in the parasite gut. From Schistosoma japonicum (Blood fluke).
    963..1310    +  CDS            GRB7 (fragment): GRB7_HUMAN - Experimental evidence at protein level: Swiss-Prot protein existence level 1. Adapter protein that interacts with the cytoplasmic domain of numerous receptor kinases and modulates down-stream signaling. Promotes activation of down-stream protein kinases, including STAT3, AKT1, MAPK1 and/or MAPK3. Promotes activation of HRAS. Plays a role in signal transduction in response to EGF. Plays a role in the regulation of cell proliferation and cell migration. Plays a role in the assembly and stability of RNA stress granules. Binds to the 5'UTR of target mRNA molecules and represses transl
   1367..1406    +  CDS            rop (fragment): Rop protein, which maintains plasmids at low copy number; rop
   1508..1548    +  misc_feature   bom (fragment): basis of mobility region from pBR322
   1653..1757    +  promoter       AmpR promoter: bla
   1758..2618    +  CDS            AmpR: β-lactamase; bla; confers resistance to ampicillin, carbenicillin, and related antibiotics
   2789..3377    +  rep_origin     ori: high-copy-number ColE1/pMB1/pBR322/pUC origin of replication
   3563..3614    -  misc_feature   bom (fragment): basis of mobility region from pBR322
   3621..3698    +  promoter       lacIq promoter: lacI (mutant); In the lacIq allele, a single base change in the promoter boosts expression of the lacI gene about 10-fold.
   3699..4781    +  CDS            lacI: lac repressor; lacI; The lac repressor binds to the lac operator to inhibit transcription in E. coli. This inhibition can be relieved by adding lactose or isopropyl-β-D-thiogalactopyranoside (IPTG).
   4794..4815    +  protein_bind   CAP binding site: CAP binding activates transcription in the presence of cAMP. E. coli catabolite activator protein
   4830..4860    +  promoter       lac promoter: promoter for the E. coli lac operon
   4868..4884    +  protein_bind   lac operator: The lac repressor binds to the lac operator to inhibit transcription in E. coli. This inhibition can be relieved by adding lactose or isopropyl-β-D-thiogalactopyranoside (IPTG). lac repressor encoded by lacI
   4904..5077    +  CDS            lacZα: LacZα fragment of β-galactosidase; lacZ fragment
