[The description below was written by a language model from this plasmid's Addgene catalogue record and pLannotate feature annotations shown in this document.]
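Description:
pGEX Grb7-SH2 is a bacterial expression plasmid built on the pGEX6P1 backbone for producing the SH2 domain of human GRB7 as a glutathione S-transferase fusion in E. coli. The insert, listed as 381 bp and covering amino acids 417-532 of GRB7, was placed between the BamHI and EcoRI sites, both of which remain intact. It sits in frame downstream of the Schistosoma japonicum GST coding sequence, and the catalogue lists a PreScission protease recognition site between the two, which would allow the GST moiety to be cleaved off after purification. That site is not separately annotated in the feature table. The depositor gives the fusion protein's mass as about 38.7 kDa.

Transcription of the fusion is driven by the tac promoter, a strong trp/lac hybrid, with an adjacent lac operator. The plasmid also carries lacI under the lacIq promoter, so it supplies its own high level of lac repressor. This keeps expression repressed until it is induced with IPTG, regardless of host strain. The plasmid is propagated through a ColE1/pBR322-type origin and selected with ampicillin through the β-lactamase gene. The catalogue lists it as low copy, although the annotation tool gives the origin a generic high-copy label. The remaining annotated features are backbone remnants: fragments of rop and bom, and a lac promoter/operator with a lacZα segment downstream of lacI.

The associated publication concerns high-throughput phosphotyrosine profiling using SH2 domains. This suggests the purified GST-SH2 protein is meant as a probe for detecting or capturing tyrosine-phosphorylated binding partners.
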