Addgene plasmid #46444: pGEX Grb7-SH2
Depositing lab: Bruce Mayer. Depositing organization: University of Connecticut Health Center. Publication: High-throughput phosphotyrosine profiling using SH2 domains. Machida K, Thompson CM, Dierck K, Jablonowski K, Karkkainen S, Liu B, Zhang H, Nash PD, Newman DK, Nollau P, Pawson T, Renkema GH, Saksela K, Schiller MR, Shin DG, Mayer BJ. Mol Cell. 2007 Jun 22;26(6):899-915. 10.1016/j.molcel.2007.05.031 PubMed 17588523.
Backbone
  Vector backbone: pGEX6P1
  Backbone manufacturer: GE Healthcare Biosciences
  Backbone size w/o insert (bp): 4900
  Vector type: Bacterial Expression
Growth in bacteria
  Bacterial resistance: Ampicillin, 100 μg/mL
  Growth temperature: 37°C
  Growth strain: DH5alpha
  Copy number: Low Copy
Gene/Insert
  Gene/Insert name: Grb7 (alt name: GRB7)
  Species: H. sapiens (human)
  Insert size (bp): 381
  Mutation: contains amino acids 417-532
  GenBank ID: GRB7
  Entrez Gene: GRB7
  Promoter: Tac
  Tag / fusion protein: GST (N terminal on backbone); PreScission (N terminal on backbone)
  Cloning method: Restriction Enzyme; 5′ cloning site BamHI (not destroyed); 3′ cloning site EcoRI (not destroyed)
  Sequencing primers: 5′ pGEX-5; 3′ pGEX-3
Terms and licenses: Academic/Nonprofit Terms; Industry Terms: Not Available to Industry
Depositor comments: The molecular weight of the GST fusion protein is approximately 38.7 kDa
How to cite: pGEX Grb7-SH2 was a gift from Bruce Mayer (Addgene plasmid # 46444 ; http://n2t.net/addgene:46444 ; RRID:Addgene_46444)
