>Addgene plasmid #46444 | pGEX Grb7-SH2 | depositor partial sequence | sequence record 65610 | Insert sequence
GGATCCGGGCGCGCCATGTCCGGCACGAGCCTCAGTGCAGCCATCCACCGCACCCAACTCTGGTTCCACG
GGCGCATTTCCCGTGAGGAGAGCCAGCGGCTTATTGGACAGCAGGGCTTGGTAGACGGCCTGTTCCTGGT
CCGGGAGAGTCAGCGGAACCCCCAGGGCTTTGTCCTCTCTTTGTGCCACCTGCAGAAAGTGAAGCATTAT
CTCATCCTGCCGAGCGAGGAGGAGGGCCGCCTGTACTTCAGCATGGATGATGGCCAGACCCGCTTCACTG
ACCTGCTGCAGCTCGTGGAGTTCCACCAGCTGAACCGCGGCATCCTGCCGTGCTTGCTGCGCCATTGCTG
CACGCGGGTGGCCCTCTTAATTAACGAATTC
