>Addgene plasmid #46444 | pGEX Grb7-SH2 | addgene partial sequence | sequence record 66985 | pGEX5
CATCTCAATGGATCTGGAAGTTCTGTTCCAGGGGCCCCTGGGATCCGGGCGCGCCATGTCCGGCACGAGC
CTCAGTGCAGCCATCCACCGCACCCAACTCTGGTTCCACGGGCGCATTTCCCGTGAGGAGAGCCAGCGGC
TTATTGGACAGCAGGGCTTGGTAGACGGCCTGTTCCTGGTCCGGGAGAGTCAGCGGAACCCCCAGGGCTT
TGTCCTCTCTTTGTGCCACCTGCAGAAAGTGAAGCATTATCTCATCCTGCCGAGCGAGGAGGAGGGCCGC
CTGTACTTCAGCATGGATGATGGCCAGACCCGCTTCACTGACCTGCTGCAGCTCGTGGAGTTCCACCAGC
TGAACCGCGGCATCCTGCCGTGCTTGCTGCGCCATTGCTGCACGCGGGTGGCCCTCTTAATTAACGAATT
CCCGGGTCGACTCGAGCGGCCGCATCGTGACTGACTGACGATCTGCCTCGCGCGTTTCGGTGATGACGGT
GAAAACCTCTGACACATGCAGCTCCCGGAGACGGTCACAGCTTGTCTGTAAGCGGATGCCGGGAGCAGAC
AAGCCCGTCAGGGCGCGTCAGCGGGTGTTGGCGGGTGTCGGGGCGCAGCCATGACCCAGTCACGTAGCGA
TAGCGGAGTGTATAATTCTTGAAGACGAAAGGGCCTCGTGATACGCCTATTTTTATAGGTTAATGTCATG
ATAATAATGGTTTCTTAGACGTCAGGTGGCACTTTTCGGGGAAATGTGCGCGGAACCCCTATTTGTTTAT
TTTTCTAAATACATTCAAATATGTATCCGCTCATGAGACAATAACCCTGATAAATGCTTCAATAATATTG
AAAAAGGAAGAGTATGAGTATTCAACATTTCCGTGTCNCCCTTATTCCCTTTTTTGCGGCATTTGCCTTC
C
